Addgene plasmid #54651: mVenus-C1
Purpose: (Empty Backbone) Localization: C1 Cloning Vector, Excitation: 515, Emission: 528
Depositing lab: Michael Davidson & Atsushi Miyawaki. Depositing organization: Florida State University, Tallahassee. Publication: A variant of yellow fluorescent protein with fast and efficient maturation for cell-biological applications. Nagai T, Ibata K, Park ES, Kubota M, Mikoshiba K, Miyawaki A. Nat Biotechnol. 2002 Jan;20(1):87-90. 10.1038/nbt0102-87 PubMed 11753368.
Backbone
  Vector backbone: mVenus-C1
  Backbone size (bp): 4750
  Vector type: Mammalian Expression
  Selectable markers: Neomycin (select with G418)
  Tag / fusion protein: mVenus (N terminal on backbone)
Growth in bacteria
  Bacterial resistance: Kanamycin, 50 μg/mL
  Growth temperature: 37°C
  Growth strain: DH5alpha
  Copy number: High Copy
Gene/Insert
  Gene/Insert name: None
  Tag / fusion protein: mVenus (N terminal on backbone)
Resource information
  A portion of this plasmid was derived from a plasmid made by: A. Miyawaki, PMID 11753368
Terms and licenses: Academic/Nonprofit Terms; Industry Terms
Depositor comments: A206K = AAG. Excitation = 515; Emission = 528
How to cite: mVenus-C1 was a gift from Michael Davidson & Atsushi Miyawaki (Addgene plasmid # 54651 ; http://n2t.net/addgene:54651 ; RRID:Addgene_54651)
