[The description below was written by a language model from this plasmid's Addgene catalogue record.]
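Description:
mVenus-C1 is an empty mammalian expression backbone of about 4.75 kb, designed for building fluorescent fusion proteins. It carries no insert. Its payload is the coding sequence for mVenus, placed so that a gene of interest cloned into the vector is expressed with mVenus at its N terminus, as the "C1" designation implies: the partner protein is joined in frame to the C-terminal end of the fluorescent protein. The record does not include a feature table and does not state the promoter, polyadenylation signal, origin of replication or the composition of the cloning site, so these cannot be described here beyond noting that the plasmid is maintained at high copy number in E. coli.

Venus is a yellow fluorescent protein variant developed for fast and efficient maturation. The depositor comment indicates that this version carries the A206K substitution, a change commonly used to suppress the weak dimerization tendency of GFP-family proteins, hence the "m" for monomeric. This makes the tag less likely to drive artificial clustering of the fusion partner. Its recorded excitation and emission maxima are 515 nm and 528 nm.

Bacterial propagation is under kanamycin selection. A neomycin resistance marker allows G418 selection of transfected mammalian cells, for example to derive stable lines. Typical uses are live-cell imaging of protein localization and dynamics with N-terminally tagged fusions. Used unmodified, the vector can also express mVenus alone as a yellow fluorescent marker or as a control.
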