>Addgene plasmid #54651 | mVenus-C1 | depositor partial sequence | sequence record 85048 | insert sequence
GACGTCAGATCCGCTAGCGCTACCGGTCGCCACCATGGTGAGCAAGGGCGAGGAGCTGTTCACCGGGGTG
GTGCCCATCCTGGTCGAGCTGGACGGCGACGTAAACGGCCACAAGTTCAGCGTGTCCGGCGAGGGCGAGG
GCGATGCCACCTACGGCAAGCTGACCCTGAAGCTGATCTGCACCACCGGCAAGCTGCCCGTGCCCTGGCC
CACCCTCGTGACCACCCTGGGCTACGGCCTGCAGTGCTTCGCCCGCTACCCCGACCACATGAAGCAGCAC
GACTTCTTCAAGTCCGCCATGCCCGAAGGCTACGTCCAGGAGCGCACCATCTTCTTCAAGGACGACGGCA
ACTACAAGACCCGCGCCGAGGTGAAGTTCGAGGGCGACACCCTGGTGAACCGCATCGAGCTGAAGGGCAT
CGACTTCAAGGAGGACGGCAACATCCTGGGGCACAAGCTGGAGTACAACTACAACAGCCACAACGTCTAT
ATCACCGCCGACAAGCAGAAGAACGGCATCAAGGCCAACTTCAAGATCCGCCACAACATCGAGGACGGCG
GCGTGCAGCTCGCCGACCACTACCAGCAGAACACCCCCATCGGCGACGGCCCCGTGCTGCTGCCCGACAA
CCACTACCTGAGCTACCAGTCCAAGCTGAGCAAAGACCCCAACGAGAAGCGCGATCACATGGTCCTGCTG
GAGTTCGTGACCGCCGCCGGGATCACTCTCGGCATGGACGAGCTGTACAAGTCCGGACTCAGATCTCGAG
CTCAAGCTTCGAATTCTGCAGTCGACGGTACCGCGGGCCCGGGATCCACCGGATCTAGATAACTGATCAT
AATCAGCATACCACATTTGTAGAGGTTTACTTGCTTTAAAAAC
