>Addgene plasmid #54651 | mVenus-C1 | addgene partial sequence | sequence record 90449 | CMV-F 5'-CGCAAATGGGCGGTAGGCGTG-3'
GTGAACCGTCAGATCCGCTAGCGCTACCGGTCGCCACCATGGTGAGCAAGGGCGAGGAGCTGTTCACCGG
GGTGGTGCCCATCCTGGTCGAGCTGGACGGCGACGTAAACGGCCACAAGTTCAGCGTGTCCGGCGAGGGC
GAGGGCGATGCCACCTACGGCAAGCTGACCCTGAAGCTGATCTGCACCACCGGCAAGCTGCCCGTGCCCT
GGCCCACCCTCGTGACCACCCTGGGCTACGGCCTGCAGTGCTTCGCCCGCTACCCCGACCACATGAAGCA
GCACGACTTCTTCAAGTCCGCCATGCCCGAAGGCTACGTCCAGGAGCGCACCATCTTCTTCAAGGACGAC
GGCAACTACAAGACCCGCGCCGAGGTGAAGTTCGAGGGCGACACCCTGGTGAACCGCATCGAGCTGAAGG
GCATCGACTTCAAGGAGGACGGCAACATCCTGGGGCACAAGCTGGAGTACAACTACAACAGCCACAACGT
CTATATCACCGCCGACAAGCAGAAGAACGGCATCAAGGCCAACTTCAAGATCCGCCACAACATCGAGGAC
GGCGGCGTGCAGCTCGCCGACCACTACCAGCAGAACACCCCCATCGGCGACGGCCCCGTGCTGCTGCCCG
ACAACCACTACCTGAGCTACCAGTCCAAGCTGAGCAAAGACCCCAACGAGAAGCGCGATCACATGGTCCT
GCTGGAGTTCGTGACCGCCGCCGGGATCACTCTCGGCATGGACGAGCTGTACAAGTCCGGACTCAGATCT
CGAGCTCAAGCTTCGAATTCTGCAGTCGACGGTACCGCGGGCCCGGGATCCACCGGATCTAGATAACTGA
TCATAATCAGC
